Addgene plasmid #31834: pVSV YFP LCMV-G
Depositing lab: Connie Cepko. Publication: Anterograde or retrograde transsynaptic labeling of CNS neurons with vesicular stomatitis virus vectors. Beier KT, Saunders A, Oldenburg IA, Miyamichi K, Akhtar N, Luo L, Whelan SP, Sabatini B, Cepko CL. Proc Natl Acad Sci U S A. 2011 Sep 13;108(37):15414-9. Epub 2011 Aug 8. 10.1073/pnas.1110854108 PubMed 21825165.
Backbone
  Vector backbone: pBR322
  Vector type: Bacterial Expression
Growth in bacteria
  Bacterial resistance: Ampicillin, 100 μg/mL
  Growth temperature: 30°C
  Growth strain: DH5alpha
  Copy number: High Copy
Gene/Insert
  Gene/Insert name: VSV YFP LCMV-G
Terms and licenses: Academic/Nonprofit Terms; Industry Terms: Not Available to Industry
Depositor comments: This plasmid could potentially be used to generate BL2 virus. It is the responsibility of the recipient scientist to ensure that they are in compliance with their institutions’ biosafety requirements.
How to cite: pVSV YFP LCMV-G was a gift from Connie Cepko (Addgene plasmid # 31834)
