[The description below was written by a language model from this plasmid's Addgene catalogue record and pLannotate feature annotations shown in this document.]
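Description:
pVSV YFP LCMV-G is a 15,036 bp plasmid carrying a full-length recombinant vesicular stomatitis virus (VSV) antigenome cDNA in a pBR322-derived backbone. It is catalogued as a bacterial expression vector, but in practice E. coli serves only to propagate it. Maintenance relies on a high-copy ColE1/pMB1-type origin and an ampicillin resistance gene (β-lactamase with its own promoter). Only fragments of the pBR322 tetracycline resistance gene, bom and rop remain, and these are not expected to be functional.

The viral cassette is arranged for rescue of infectious virus by reverse genetics. A T7 promoter lies at the end of the numbered sequence and, because the plasmid is circular, reads directly into the genome. Downstream of the L gene sit a hepatitis delta virus ribozyme, which self-cleaves to give a precise genome terminus, and a T7 terminator. The gene order is EYFP, N, P, M, LCMV glycoprotein precursor (GPC), L. EYFP therefore occupies the first, promoter-proximal position, which in VSV is the most abundantly transcribed, giving bright labelling of infected cells. The native VSV G gene is replaced by the lymphocytic choriomeningitis virus glycoprotein, so the resulting virions use LCMV-G for attachment and entry. N, P and L supply the encapsidation and polymerase functions, and M is also retained, so the annotated genome encodes a full gene set consistent with a replication-competent virus.

According to the associated publication, such VSV vectors are used for transsynaptic tracing of CNS neuronal circuits, with the direction of spread (anterograde or retrograde) depending on the glycoprotein. The record does not state which direction LCMV-G confers. The depositor notes that the plasmid could be used to generate BL2 virus.
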