Features (pLannotate 1.2.2; 19 found; start..end, strand, type, name):
     73..792     +  CDS            EYFP: enhanced YFP mammalian codon-optimized
    825..2090    +  CDS            N: NCAP_VSIVA - Experimental evidence at protein level: Swiss-Prot protein existence level 1. Encapsidates the genome in a ratio of one N per nine ribonucleotides, protecting it from nucleases. The encapsidated genomic RNA is termed the NC and serves as template for transcription and replication. Nucleocapsid assembly is concommitant with replication, therefore viral replication depends on the intracellular concentration of free N, termed N(0). All replicative products are resistant to nucleases. From Vesicular stomatitis Indiana virus (strain San Juan) (VSIV).
   2157..2951    +  CDS            P: PHOSP_VSIVM - Experimental evidence at protein level: Swiss-Prot protein existence level 1. Essential component of the RNA polymerase transcription and replication complex. Binds the viral ribonucleocapsid and positions the L polymerase on the template. May act as a chaperone for newly synthesized free N protein, so-called N(0). Plays a role in virion assembly (By similarity). From Vesicular stomatitis Indiana virus (strain Mudd-Summers) (VSIV).
   3011..3721    +  CDS            M: MATRX_VSIVG - Experimental evidence at protein level: Swiss-Prot protein existence level 1. Inhibits mRNA nuclear export through direct interaction with host RAE1-NUP98 complex, thereby preventing interferon signaling and establishment of antiviral state in infected cells. Induces cell- rounding, cytoskeleton disorganization and apoptosis in infected cell. Inhibits host transcription, possibly through interaction with host DNA repair factor IIH/TFIIH GTF2H5 subunit (By similarity). From Vesicular stomatitis Indiana virus (strain Glasgow) (VSIV).
   3919..5412    +  CDS            GPC: GLYC_LYCVA - Also known as GP-C. Experimental evidence at protein level: Swiss-Prot protein existence level 1. [Glycoprotein G1]: interacts with the host receptor (By similarity). Mediates virus attachment to host receptor alpha- dystroglycan DAG1. This attachment induces virion internalization predominantly through clathrin- and caveolin-independent endocytosis (PubMed:9851928). From Lymphocytic choriomeningitis virus (strain Armstrong) (LCMV).
   5536..11862   +  CDS            L: L_VSIVM - Experimental evidence at protein level: Swiss-Prot protein existence level 1. Responsible for RNA synthesis (replicase and transcriptase), cap addition, and cap methylation (By similarity). Performs also the polyadenylation of subgenomic mRNAs by a stuttering mechanism at a slipery stop site present at the end of viral genes (By similarity). The template is composed of the viral RNA tightly encapsidated by the nucleoprotein (N) (By similarity). The viral polymerase binds to the genomic RNA at the 3' leader promoter, thereby initiating either genome replication or mRNA transcription.
  11963..12054   +  ncRNA          HDV ribozyme: Accession: RF00094 - Hepatitis delta virus ribozyme
  12061..12110   +  CDS            SET1 (fragment): solubility-enhancement tag derived from T7 phage gene 10B
  12118..12165   +  terminator     T7 terminator: transcription terminator for bacteriophage T7 RNA polymerase
  12194..12228   +  misc_feature   MCS (fragment): pUC18/19 multiple cloning site
  12233..12251   -  promoter       SP6 promoter: promoter for bacteriophage SP6 RNA polymerase
  12479..12754   +  CDS            TcR (fragment): tetracycline efflux protein; tet; confers resistance to tetracycline
  12755..12803   -  misc_feature   bom (fragment): basis of mobility region from pBR322
  12905..12940   -  CDS            rop (fragment): Rop protein, which maintains plasmids at low copy number; rop
  13035..13139   +  promoter       AmpR promoter: bla
  13140..14000   +  CDS            AmpR: β-lactamase; bla; confers resistance to ampicillin, carbenicillin, and related antibiotics
  14171..14759   +  rep_origin     ori: high-copy-number ColE1/pMB1/pBR322/pUC origin of replication
  14942..14995   +  CDS            lacI (fragment): lac repressor; lacI; The lac repressor binds to the lac operator to inhibit transcription in E. coli. This inhibition can be relieved by adding lactose or isopropyl-β-D-thiogalactopyranoside (IPTG).
  15018..15036   +  promoter       T7 promoter: promoter for bacteriophage T7 RNA polymerase
>Addgene plasmid #31834 | pVSV YFP LCMV-G | depositor full sequence | sequence record 35868 | pVSV YFP LCMV-G sequence 15036 bps
ACGAAGACAAACAAACCATTATTATCATTAAAAGGCTCAGGAGAAACTTTAACAGTAATCAGAATTCTCG
AGATGGTGAGCAAGGGCGAGGAGCTGTTCACCGGGGTGGTGCCCATCCTGGTCGAGCTGGACGGCGACGT
AAACGGCCACAAGTTCAGCGTGTCCGGCGAGGGCGAGGGCGATGCCACCTACGGCAAGCTGACCCTGAAG
TTCATCTGCACCACCGGCAAGCTGCCCGTGCCCTGGCCCACCCTCGTGACCACCTTCGGCTACGGCCTGC
AGTGCTTCGCCCGCTACCCCGACCACATGAAGCAGCACGACTTCTTCAAGTCCGCCATGCCCGAAGGCTA
CGTCCAGGAGCGCACCATCTTCTTCAAGGACGACGGCAACTACAAGACCCGCGCCGAGGTGAAGTTCGAG
GGCGACACCCTGGTGAACCGCATCGAGCTGAAGGGCATCGACTTCAAGGAGGACGGCAACATCCTGGGGC
ACAAGCTGGAGTACAACTACAACAGCCACAACGTCTATATCATGGCCGACAAGCAGAAGAACGGCATCAA
GGTGAACTTCAAGATCCGCCACAACATCGAGGACGGCAGCGTGCAGCTCGCCGACCACTACCAGCAGAAC
ACCCCCATCGGCGACGGCCCCGTGCTGCTGCCCGACAACCACTACCTGAGCTACCAGTCCGCCCTGAGCA
AAGACCCCAACGAGAAGCGCGATCACATGGTCCTGCTGGAGTTCGTGACCGCCGCCGGGATCACTCTCGG
CATGGACGAGCTGTACAAGTAATGGCCATATGAAAAAAACTAACAGTAATCAAAATGTCTGTTACAGTCA
AGAGAATCATTGACAACACAGTCATAGTTCCAAAACTTCCTGCAAATGAGGATCCAGTGGAATACCCGGC
AGATTACTTCAGAAAATCAAAGGAGATTCCTCTTTACATCAATACTACAAAAAGTTTGTCAGATCTAAGA
GGATATGTCTACCAAGGCCTCAAATCCGGAAATGTATCAATCATACATGTCAACAGCTACTTGTATGGAG
CATTAAAGGACATCCGGGGTAAGTTGGATAAAGATTGGTCAAGTTTCGGAATAAACATCGGGAAAGCAGG
GGATACAATCGGAATATTTGACCTTGTATCCTTGAAAGCCCTGGACGGCGTACTTCCAGATGGAGTATCG
GATGCTTCCAGAACCAGCGCAGATGACAAATGGTTGCCTTTGTATCTACTTGGCTTATACAGAGTGGGCA
GAACACAAATGCCTGAATACAGAAAAAAGCTCATGGATGGGCTGACAAATCAATGCAAAATGATCAATGA
ACAGTTTGAACCTCTTGTGCCAGAAGGTCGTGACATTTTTGATGTGTGGGGAAATGACAGTAATTACACA
AAAATTGTCGCTGCAGTGGACATGTTCTTCCACATGTTCAAAAAACATGAATGTGCCTCGTTCAGATACG
GAACTATTGTTTCCAGATTCAAAGATTGTGCTGCATTGGCAACATTTGGACACCTCTGCAAAATAACCGG
AATGTCTACAGAAGATGTAACGACCTGGATCTTGAACCGAGAAGTTGCAGATGAAATGGTCCAAATGATG
CTTCCAGGCCAAGAAATTGACAAGGCCGATTCATACATGCCTTATTTGATCGACTTTGGATTGTCTTCTA
AGTCTCCATATTCTTCCGTCAAAAACCCTGCCTTCCACTTCTGGGGGCAATTGACAGCTCTTCTGCTCAG
ATCCACCAGAGCAAGGAATGCCCGACAGCCTGATGACATTGAGTATACATCTCTTACTACAGCAGGTTTG
TTGTACGCTTATGCAGTAGGATCCTCTGCCGACTTGGCACAACAGTTTTGTGTTGGAGATAACAAATACA
CTCCAGATGATAGTACCGGAGGATTGACGACTAATGCACCGCCACAAGGCAGAGATGTGGTCGAATGGCT
CGGATGGTTTGAAGATCAAAACAGAAAACCGACTCCTGATATGATGCAGTATGCGAAAAGAGCAGTCATG
TCACTGCAAGGCCTAAGAGAGAAGACAATTGGCAAGTATGCTAAGTCAGAATTTGACAAATGACCCTATA
ATTCTCAGATCACCTATTATATATTATGCTACATATGAAAAAAACTAACAGATATCATGGATAATCTCAC
AAAAGTTCGTGAGTATCTCAAGTCCTACTCTCGTCTAGATCAGGCGGTAGGAGAGATAGATGAGATCGAA
GCACAACGAGCTGAAAAGTCCAATTATGAGTTGTTCCAAGAGGACGGAGTGGAAGAGCATACTAGGCCCT
CTTATTTTCAGGCAGCAGATGATTCTGACACAGAATCTGAACCAGAAATTGAAGACAATCAAGGCTTGTA
TGTACCAGATCCGGAAGCTGAGCAAGTTGAAGGCTTTATACAGGGGCCTTTAGATGACTATGCAGATGAG
GACGTGGATGTTGTATTCACTTCGGACTGGAAACAGCCTGAGCTTGAATCCGACGAGCATGGAAAGACCT
TACGGTTGACATTGCCAGAGGGTTTAAGTGGAGAGCAGAAATCCCAGTGGCTTTTGACGATTAAAGCAGT
CGTTCAAAGTGCCAAACACTGGAATCTGGCAGAGTGCACATTTGAAGCATCGGGAGAAGGGGTCATCATA
AAAAAGCGCCAGATAACTCCGGATGTATATAAGGTCACTCCAGTGATGAACACACATCCGTACCAATCAG
AAGCCGTATCAGATGTTTGGTCTCTCTCAAAGACATCCATGACTTTCCAACCCAAGAAAGCAAGTCTTCA
GCCTCTCACCATATCCTTGGATGAATTGTTCTCATCTAGAGGAGAATTCATCTCTGTCGGAGGTAACGGA
CGAATGTCTCATAAAGAGGCCATCCTGCTCGGTCTGAGGTACAAAAAGTTGTACAATCAGGCGAGAGTCA
AATATTCTCTGTAGACTATGAAAAAAAGTAACAGATATCACAATCTAAGTGTTATCCCAATCCATTCATC
ATGAGTTCCTTAAAGAAGATTCTCGGTCTGAAGGGGAAAGGTAAGAAATCTAAGAAATTAGGGATCGCAC
CACCCCCTTATGAAGAGGACACTAGCATGGAGTATGCTCCGAGCGCTCCAATTGACAAATCCTATTTTGG
AGTTGACGAGATGGACACCTATGATCCGAATCAATTAAGATATGAGAAATTCTTCTTTACAGTGAAAATG
ACGGTTAGATCTAATCGTCCGTTCAGAACATACTCAGATGTGGCAGCCGCTGTATCCCATTGGGATCACA
TGTACATCGGAATGGCAGGGAAACGTCCCTTCTACAAAATCTTGGCTTTTTTGGGTTCTTCTAATCTAAA
GGCCACTCCAGCGGTATTGGCAGATCAAGGTCAACCAGAGTATCACGCTCACTGCGAAGGCAGGGCTTAT
TTGCCACATAGGATGGGGAAGACCCCTCCCATGCTCAATGTACCAGAGCACTTCAGAAGACCATTCAATA
TAGGTCTTTACAAGGGAACGATTGAGCTCACAATGACCATCTACGATGATGAGTCACTGGAAGCAGCTCC
TATGATCTGGGATCATTTCAATTCTTCCAAATTTTCTGATTTCAGAGAGAAGGCCTTAATGTTTGGCCTG
ATTGTCGAGAAAAAGGCATCTGGAGCGTGGGTCCTGGATTCTATCAGCCACTTCAAATGAGCTAGTCTAG
CTTCCAGCTTCTGAACAATCCCCGGTTTACTCAGTCTCTCCTAATTCCAGCCTTTCGAACAACTAATATC
CTGTCTTTTCTATCCCTATGAAAAAAACTAACAGAGATCGATCTGTTTCCTTGACACGCGTCGCACCGGG
GATCCTAGGCTTTTTGGATTGCGCTTTCCTCTAGATCAACTGGGTGTCAGGCCCTATCCTACAGAAGGAT
GGGTCAGATTGTGACAATGTTTGAGGCTCTGCCTCACATCATCGATGAGGTGATCAACATTGTCATTATT
GTGCTTATCGTGATCACGGGTATCAAGGCTGTCTACAATTTTGCCACCTGTGGGATATTCGCATTGATCA
GTTTCCTACTTCTGGCTGGCAGGTCCTGTGGCATGTACGGTCTTAAGGGACCCGACATTTACAAAGGAGT
TTACCAATTTAAGTCAGTGGAGTTTGATATGTCACATCTGAACCTGACCATGCCCAACGCATGTTCAGCC
AACAACTCCCACCATTACATCAGTATGGGGACTTCTGGACTAGAATTGACCTTCACCAATGATTCCATCA
TCAGTCACAACTTTTGCAATCTGACCTCTGCCTTCAACAAAAAGACCTTTGACCACACACTCATGAGTAT
AGTTTCGAGCCTACACCTCAGTATCAGAGGGAACTCCAACTATAAGGCAGTATCCTGCGACTTCAACAAT
GGCATAACCATCCAATACAACTTGACATTCTCAGATCGACAAAGTGCTCAGAGCCAGTGTAGAACCTTCA
GAGGTAGAGTCCTAGATATGTTTAGAACTGCCTTCGGGGGGAAATACATGAGGAGTGGCTGGGGCTGGAC
AGGCTCAGATGGCAAGACCACCTGGTGTAGCCAGACGAGTTACCAATACCTGATTATACAAAATAGAACC
TGGGAAAACCACTGCACATATGCAGGTCCTTTTGGGATGTCCAGGATTCTCCTTTCCCAAGAGAAGACTA
AGTTCTTCACTAGGAGACTAGCGGGCACATTCACCTGGACTTTGTCAGACTCTTCAGGGGTGGAGAATCC
AGGTGGTTATTGCCTGACCAAATGGATGATTCTTGCTGCAGAGCTTAAGTGTTTCGGGAACACAGCAGTT
GCGAAATGCAATGTAAATCATGATGCCGAATTCTGTGACATGCTGCGACTAATTGACTACAACAAGGCTG
CTTTGAGTAAGTTCAAAGAGGACGTAGAATCTGCCTTGCACTTATTCAAAACAACAGTGAATTCTTTGAT
TTCAGATCAACTACTGATGAGGAACCACTTGAGAGATCTGATGGGGGTGCCATATTGCAATTACTCAAAG
TTTTGGTACCTAGAACATGCAAAGACCGGCGAAACTAGTGTCCCCAAGTGCTGGCTTGTCACCAATGGTT
CTTACTTAAATGAGACCCACTTCAGTGATCAAATCGAACAGGAAGCCGATAACATGATTACAGAGATGTT
GAGGAAGGATTACATAAAGAGGCAGGGGAGTACCCCCCTAGCATTGATGGACCTTCTGATGTTTTCCACA
TCTGCATATCTAGTCAGCATCTTCCTGCACCTTGTCAAAATACCAACACACAGGCACATAAAAGGTGGCT
CATGTCCAAAGCCACACCGATTAACCAACAAAGGAATTTGTAGTTGTGGTGCATTTAAGGTGCCTGGTGT
AAAAACCGTCTGGAAAAGACGCTGAGCGGCCGCCCTGCACAACAGATTCTTCATGTTTGAACCAAATCAA
CTTGTGATATCATGCTCAAAGAGGCCTTAATTATATTTTAATTTTTAATTTTTATGAAAAAAACTAACAG
CAATCATGGAAGTCCACGATTTTGAGACCGACGAGTTCAATGATTTCAATGAAGATGACTATGCCACAAG
AGAATTCCTGAATCCCGATGAGCGCATGACGTACTTGAATCATGCTGATTACAATTTGAATTCTCCTCTA
ATTAGTGATGATATTGACAATTTGATCAGGAAATTCAATTCTCTTCCGATTCCCTCGATGTGGGATAGTA
AGAACTGGGATGGAGTTCTTGAGATGTTAACATCATGTCAAGCCAATCCCATCTCAACATCTCAGATGCA
TAAATGGATGGGAAGTTGGTTAATGTCTGATAATCATGATGCCAGTCAAGGGTATAGTTTTTTACATGAA
GTGGACAAAGAGGCAGAAATAACATTTGACGTGGTGGAGACCTTCATCCGCGGCTGGGGCAACAAACCAA
TTGAATACATCAAAAAGGAAAGATGGACTGACTCATTCAAAATTCTCGCTTATTTGTGTCAAAAGTTTTT
GGACTTACACAAGTTGACATTAATCTTAAATGCTGTCTCTGAGGTGGAATTGCTCAACTTGGCGAGGACT
TTCAAAGGCAAAGTCAGAAGAAGTTCTCATGGAACGAACATATGCAGGATTAGGGTTCCCAGCTTGGGTC
CTACTTTTATTTCAGAAGGATGGGCTTACTTCAAGAAACTTGATATTCTAATGGACCGAAACTTTCTGTT
AATGGTCAAAGATGTGATTATAGGGAGGATGCAAACGGTGCTATCCATGGTATGTAGAATAGACAACCTG
TTCTCAGAGCAAGACATCTTCTCCCTTCTAAATATCTACAGAATTGGAGATAAAATTGTGGAGAGGCAGG
GAAATTTTTCTTATGACTTGATTAAAATGGTGGAACCGATATGCAACTTGAAGCTGATGAAATTAGCAAG
AGAATCAAGGCCTTTAGTCCCACAATTCCCTCATTTTGAAAATCATATCAAGACTTCTGTTGATGAAGGG
GCAAAAATTGACCGAGGTATAAGATTCCTCCATGATCAGATAATGAGTGTGAAAACAGTGGATCTCACAC
TGGTGATTTATGGATCGTTCAGACATTGGGGTCATCCTTTTATAGATTATTACACTGGACTAGAAAAATT
ACATTCCCAAGTAACCATGAAGAAAGATATTGATGTGTCATATGCAAAAGCACTTGCAAGTGATTTAGCT
CGGATTGTTCTATTTCAACAGTTCAATGATCATAAAAAGTGGTTCGTGAATGGAGACTTGCTCCCTCATG
ATCATCCCTTTAAAAGTCATGTTAAAGAAAATACATGGCCCACAGCTGCTCAAGTTCAAGATTTTGGAGA
TAAATGGCATGAACTTCCGCTGATTAAATGTTTTGAAATACCCGACTTACTAGACCCATCGATAATATAC
TCTGACAAAAGTCATTCAATGAATAGGTCAGAGGTGTTGAAACATGTCCGAATGAATCCGAACACTCCTA
TCCCTAGTAAAAAGGTGTTGCAGACTATGTTGGACACAAAGGCTACCAATTGGAAAGAATTTCTTAAAGA
GATTGATGAGAAGGGCTTAGATGATGATGATCTAATTATTGGTCTTAAAGGAAAGGAGAGGGAACTGAAG
TTGGCAGGTAGATTTTTCTCCCTAATGTCTTGGAAATTGCGAGAATACTTTGTAATTACCGAATATTTGA
TAAAGACTCATTTCGTCCCTATGTTTAAAGGCCTGACAATGGCGGACGATCTAACTGCAGTCATTAAAAA
GATGTTAGATTCCTCATCCGGCCAAGGATTGAAGTCATATGAGGCAATTTGCATAGCCAATCACATTGAT
TACGAAAAATGGAATAACCACCAAAGGAAGTTATCAAACGGCCCAGTGTTCCGAGTTATGGGCCAGTTCT
TAGGTTATCCATCCTTAATCGAGAGAACTCATGAATTTTTTGAGAAAAGTCTTATATACTACAATGGAAG
ACCAGACTTGATGCGTGTTCACAACAACACACTGATCAATTCAACCTCCCAACGAGTTTGTTGGCAAGGA
CAAGAGGGTGGACTGGAAGGTCTACGGCAAAAAGGATGGAGTATCCTCAATCTACTGGTTATTCAAAGAG
AGGCTAAAATCAGAAACACTGCTGTCAAAGTCTTGGCACAAGGTGATAATCAAGTTATTTGCACACAGTA
TAAAACGAAGAAATCGAGAAACGTTGTAGAATTACAGGGTGCTCTCAATCAAATGGTTTCTAATAATGAG
AAAATTATGACTGCAATCAAAATAGGGACAGGGAAGTTAGGACTTTTGATAAATGACGATGAGACTATGC
AATCTGCAGATTACTTGAATTATGGAAAAATACCGATTTTCCGTGGAGTGATTAGAGGGTTAGAGACCAA
GAGATGGTCACGAGTGACTTGTGTCACCAATGACCAAATACCCACTTGTGCTAATATAATGAGCTCAGTT
TCCACAAATGCTCTCACCGTAGCTCATTTTGCTGAGAACCCAATCAATGCCATGATACAGTACAATTATT
TTGGGACATTTGCTAGACTCTTGTTGATGATGCATGATCCTGCTCTTCGTCAATCATTGTATGAAGTTCA
AGATAAGATACCGGGCTTGCACAGTTCTACTTTCAAATACGCCATGTTGTATTTGGACCCTTCCATTGGA
GGAGTGTCGGGCATGTCTTTGTCCAGGTTTTTGATTAGAGCCTTCCCAGATCCCGTAACAGAAAGTCTCT
CATTCTGGAGATTCATCCATGTACATGCTCGAAGTGAGCATCTGAAGGAGATGAGTGCAGTATTTGGAAA
CCCCGAGATAGCCAAGTTTCGAATAACTCACATAGACAAGCTAGTAGAAGATCCAACCTCTCTGAACATC
GCTATGGGAATGAGTCCAGCGAACTTGTTAAAGACTGAGGTTAAAAAATGCTTAATCGAATCAAGACAAA
CCATCAGGAACCAGGTGATTAAGGATGCAACCATATATTTGTATCATGAAGAGGATCGGCTCAGAAGTTT
CTTATGGTCAATAAATCCTCTGTTCCCTAGATTTTTAAGTGAATTCAAATCAGGCACTTTTTTGGGAGTC
GCAGACGGGCTCATCAGTCTATTTCAAAATTCTCGTACTATTCGGAACTCCTTTAAGAAAAAGTATCATA
GGGAATTGGATGATTTGATTGTGAGGAGTGAGGTATCCTCTTTGACACATTTAGGGAAACTTCATTTGAG
AAGGGGATCATGTAAAATGTGGACATGTTCAGCTACTCATGCTGACACATTAAGATACAAATCCTGGGGC
CGTACAGTTATTGGGACAACTGTACCCCATCCATTAGAAATGTTGGGTCCACAACATCGAAAAGAGACTC
CTTGTGCACCATGTAACACATCAGGGTTCAATTATGTTTCTGTGCATTGTCCAGACGGGATCCATGACGT
CTTTAGTTCACGGGGACCATTGCCTGCTTATCTAGGGTCTAAAACATCTGAATCTACATCTATTTTGCAG
CCTTGGGAAAGGGAAAGCAAAGTCCCACTGATTAAAAGAGCTACACGTCTTAGAGATGCTATCTCTTGGT
TTGTTGAACCCGACTCTAAACTAGCAATGACTATACTTTCTAACATCCACTCTTTAACAGGCGAAGAATG
GACCAAAAGGCAGCATGGGTTCAAAAGAACAGGGTCTGCCCTTCATAGGTTTTCGACATCTCGGATGAGC
CATGGTGGGTTCGCATCTCAGAGCACTGCAGCATTGACCAGGTTGATGGCAACTACAGACACCATGAGGG
ATCTGGGAGATCAGAATTTCGACTTTTTATTCCAAGCAACGTTGCTCTATGCTCAAATTACCACCACTGT
TGCAAGAGACGGATGGATCACCAGTTGTACAGATCATTATCATATTGCCTGTAAGTCCTGTTTGAGACCC
ATAGAAGAGATCACCCTGGACTCAAGTATGGACTACACGCCCCCAGATGTATCCCATGTGCTGAAGACAT
GGAGGAATGGGGAAGGTTCGTGGGGACAAGAGATAAAACAGATCTATCCTTTAGAAGGGAATTGGAAGAA
TTTAGCACCTGCTGAGCAATCCTATCAAGTCGGCAGATGTATAGGTTTTCTATATGGAGACTTGGCGTAT
AGAAAATCTACTCATGCCGAGGACAGTTCTCTATTTCCTCTATCTATACAAGGTCGTATTAGAGGTCGAG
GTTTCTTAAAAGGGTTGCTAGACGGATTAATGAGAGCAAGTTGCTGCCAAGTAATACACCGGAGAAGTCT
GGCTCATTTGAAGAGGCCGGCCAACGCAGTGTACGGAGGTTTGATTTACTTGATTGATAAATTGAGTGTA
TCACCTCCATTCCTTTCTCTTACTAGATCAGGACCTATTAGAGACGAATTAGAAACGATTCCCCACAAGA
TCCCAACCTCCTATCCGACAAGCAACCGTGATATGGGGGTGATTGTCAGAAATTACTTCAAATACCAATG
CCGTCTAATTGAAAAGGGAAAATACAGATCACATTATTCACAATTATGGTTATTCTCAGATGTCTTATCC
ATAGACTTCATTGGACCATTCTCTATTTCCACCACCCTCTTGCAAATCCTATACAAGCCATTTTTATCTG
GGAAAGATAAGAATGAGTTGAGAGAGCTGGCAAATCTTTCTTCATTGCTAAGATCAGGAGAGGGGTGGGA
AGACATACATGTGAAATTCTTCACCAAGGACATATTATTGTGTCCAGAGGAAATCAGACATGCTTGCAAG
TTCGGGATTGCTAAGGATAATAATAAAGACATGAGCTATCCCCCTTGGGGAAGGGAATCCAGAGGGACAA
TTACAACAATCCCTGTTTATTATACGACCACCCCTTACCCAAAGATGCTAGAGATGCCTCCAAGAATCCA
AAATCCCCTGCTGTCCGGAATCAGGTTGGGCCAATTACCAACTGGCGCTCATTATAAAATTCGGAGTATA
TTACATGGAATGGGAATCCATTACAGGGACTTCTTGAGTTGTGGAGACGGCTCCGGAGGGATGACTGCTG
CATTACTACGAGAAAATGTGCATAGCAGAGGAATATTCAATAGTCTGTTAGAATTATCAGGGTCAGTCAT
GCGAGGCGCCTCTCCTGAGCCCCCCAGTGCCCTAGAAACTTTAGGAGGAGATAAATCGAGATGTGTAAAT
GGTGAAACATGTTGGGAATATCCATCTGACTTATGTGACCCAAGGACTTGGGACTATTTCCTCCGACTCA
AAGCAGGCTTGGGGCTTCAAATTGATTTAATTGTAATGGATATGGAAGTTCGGGATTCTTCTACTAGCCT
GAAAATTGAGACGAATGTTAGAAATTATGTGCACCGGATTTTGGATGAGCAAGGAGTTTTAATCTACAAG
ACTTATGGAACATATATTTGTGAGAGCGAAAAGAATGCAGTAACAATCCTTGGTCCCATGTTCAAGACGG
TCGACTTAGTTCAAACAGAATTTAGTAGTTCTCAAACGTCTGAAGTATATATGGTATGTAAAGGTTTGAA
GAAATTAATCGATGAACCCAATCCCGATTGGTCTTCCATCAATGAATCCTGGAAAAACCTGTACGCATTC
CAGTCATCAGAACAGGAATTTGCCAGAGCAAAGAAGGTTAGTACATACTTTACCTTGACAGGTATTCCCT
CCCAATTCATTCCTGATCCTTTTGTAAACATTGAGACTATGCTACAAATATTCGGAGTACCCACGGGTGT
GTCTCATGCGGCTGCCTTAAAATCATCTGATAGACCTGCAGATTTATTGACCATTAGCCTTTTTTATATG
GCGATTATATCGTATTATAACATCAATCATATCAGAGTAGGACCGATACCTCCGAACCCCCCATCAGATG
GAATTGCACAAAATGTGGGGATCGCTATAACTGGTATAAGCTTTTGGCTGAGTTTGATGGAGAAAGACAT
TCCACTATATCAACAGTGTTTGGCAGTTATCCAGCAATCATTTCCGATTAGGTGGGAGGCTATTTCAGTA
AAAGGAGGATACAAGCAGAAGTGGAGTACTAGAGGTGATGGGCTCCCAAAAGATACCCGAATTTCAGACT
CCTTGGCCCCAATCGGGAACTGGATCAGATCTTTGGAATTGGTCCGAAACCAAGTTCGTCTAAATCCATT
CAATAAGATCTTGTTCAATCAGCTATGTCGTACAGTGGATAATCATTTGAAGTGGTCAAATTTGCGAAAA
AACACAGGAATGATTGAATGGATCAATGGGCGAATTTCAAAAGAAGACCGGTCTATACTGATGTTGAAGA
GTGACCTACATGAGGAAAACTCTTGGAGAGATTAAAAAATCAGGAGGAGACTCCAAACTTTAAGTATGAA
AAAAACTTTGATCCTTAAGACCCTCTTGTGGTTTTTATTTTTTTATCTGGTTTTGTGGTCTTCGTGGGTC
GGCATGGCATCTCCACCTCCTCGCGGTCCGACCTGGGCATCCGAAGGAGGACGTCGTCCACTCGGATGGC
TAAGGGAGAGCTCGGATCCGGCTGCTAACAAAGCCCGAAAGGAAGCTGAGTTGGCTGCTGCCACCGCTGA
GCAATAACTAGCATAACCCCTTGGGGCCTCTAAACGGGTCTTGAGGGGTTTTTTGCTGAAAGGAGGAACT
ATATCCGGATCGAGATCCTCTAGAGTCGACCTGCAGGCATGCAAGCTTGTATTCTATAGTGTCACCTAAA
TCGTATGTGTATGATACATAAGGTTATGTATTAATTGTAGCCGCGTTCTAACGACAATATGTACAAGCCT
AATTGTGTAGCATCTGGCTTACTGAAGCAGACCCTATCATCTCTCTCGTAAACTGCCGTCAGAGTCGGTT
TGGTTGGACGAACCTTCTGAGTTTCTGGTAACGCCGTCCCGCACCCGGAAATGGTCAGCGAACCAATCAG
CAGGGTCATCGCTAGCCAGATCCTCTACGCCGGACGCATCGTGGCCGGCATCACCGGCGCCACAGGTGCG
GTTGCTGGCGCCTATATCGCCGACATCACCGATGGGGAAGATCGGGCTCGCCACTTCGGGCTCATGAGCG
CTTGTTTCGGCGTGGGTATGGTGGCAGGCCCCGTGGCCGGGGGACTGTTGGGCGCCATCTCCTTGCACCA
TTCCTTGCGGCGGCGGTGCTCAACGGCCTCAACCTACTACTGGGCTGCTTCCTAATGCAGGAGTCGCATA
AGGGAGAGCGTCGAATGGTGCACTCTCAGTACAATCTGCTCTGATGCCGCATAGTTAAGCCAGCCCCGAC
ACCCGCCAACACCCGCTGACGCGCCCTGACGGGCTTGTCTGCTCCCGGCATCCGCTTACAGACAAGCTGT
GACCGTCTCCGGGAGCTGCATGTGTCAGAGGTTTTCACCGTCATCACCGAAACGCGCGAGACGAAAGGGC
CTCGTGATACGCCTATTTTTATAGGTTAATGTCATGATAATAATGGTTTCTTAGACGTCAGGTGGCACTT
TTCGGGGAAATGTGCGCGGAACCCCTATTTGTTTATTTTTCTAAATACATTCAAATATGTATCCGCTCAT
GAGACAATAACCCTGATAAATGCTTCAATAATATTGAAAAAGGAAGAGTATGAGTATTCAACATTTCCGT
GTCGCCCTTATTCCCTTTTTTGCGGCATTTTGCCTTCCTGTTTTTGCTCACCCAGAAACGCTGGTGAAAG
TAAAAGATGCTGAAGATCAGTTGGGTGCACGAGTGGGTTACATCGAACTGGATCTCAACAGCGGTAAGAT
CCTTGAGAGTTTTCGCCCCGAAGAACGTTTTCCAATGATGAGCACTTTTAAAGTTCTGCTATGTGGCGCG
GTATTATCCCGTATTGACGCCGGGCAAGAGCAACTCGGTCGCCGCATACACTATTCTCAGAATGACTTGG
TTGAGTACTCACCAGTCACAGAAAAGCATCTTACGGATGGCATGACAGTAAGAGAATTATGCAGTGCTGC
CATAACCATGAGTGATAACACTGCGGCCAACTTACTTCTGACAACGATCGGAGGACCGAAGGAGCTAACC
GCTTTTTTGCACAACATGGGGGATCATGTAACTCGCCTTGATCGTTGGGAACCGGAGCTGAATGAAGCCA
TACCAAACGACGAGCGTGACACCACGATGCCTGTAGCAATGGCAACAACGTTGCGCAAACTATTAACTGG
CGAACTACTTACTCTAGCTTCCCGGCAACAATTAATAGACTGGATGGAGGCGGATAAAGTTGCAGGACCA
CTTCTGCGCTCGGCCCTTCCGGCTGGCTGGTTTATTGCTGATAAATCTGGAGCCGGTGAGCGTGGGTCTC
GCGGTATCATTGCAGCACTGGGGCCAGATGGTAAGCCCTCCCGTATCGTAGTTATCTACACGACGGGGAG
TCAGGCAACTATGGATGAACGAAATAGACAGATCGCTGAGATAGGTGCCTCACTGATTAAGCATTGGTAA
CTGTCAGACCAAGTTTACTCATATATACTTTAGATTGATTTAAAACTTCATTTTTAATTTAAAAGGATCT
AGGTGAAGATCCTTTTTGATAATCTCATGACCAAAATCCCTTAACGTGAGTTTTCGTTCCACTGAGCGTC
AGACCCCGTAGAAAAGATCAAAGGATCTTCTTGAGATCCTTTTTTTCTGCGCGTAATCTGCTGCTTGCAA
ACAAAAAAACCACCGCTACCAGCGGTGGTTTGTTTGCCGGATCAAGAGCTACCAACTCTTTTTCCGAAGG
TAACTGGCTTCAGCAGAGCGCAGATACCAAATACTGTTCTTCTAGTGTAGCCGTAGTTAGGCCACCACTT
CAAGAACTCTGTAGCACCGCCTACATACCTCGCTCTGCTAATCCTGTTACCAGTGGCTGCTGCCAGTGGC
GATAAGTCGTGTCTTACCGGGTTGGACTCAAGACGATAGTTACCGGATAAGGCGCAGCGGTCGGGCTGAA
CGGGGGGTTCGTGCACACAGCCCAGCTTGGAGCGAACGACCTACACCGAACTGAGATACCTACAGCGTGA
GCTATGAGAAAGCGCCACGCTTCCCGAAGGGAGAAAGGCGGACAGGTATCCGGTAAGCGGCAGGGTCGGA
ACAGGAGAGCGCACGAGGGAGCTTCCAGGGGGAAACGCCTGGTATCTTTATAGTCCTGTCGGGTTTCGCC
ACCTCTGACTTGAGCGTCGATTTTTGTGATGCTCGTCAGGGGGGCGGAGCCTATGGAAAAACGCCAGCAA
CGCGGCCTTTTTACGGTTCCTGGCCTTTTGCTGGCCTTTTGCTCACATGTTCTTTCCTGCGTTATCCCCT
GATTCTGTGGATAACCGTATTACCGCCTTTGAGTGAGCTGATACCGCTCGCCGCAGCCGAACGACCGAGC
GCAGCGAGTCAGTGAGCGAGGAAGCGGAAGAGCGCCCAATACGCAAACCGCCTCTCCCCGCGCGTTGGCC
GATTCATTAATGCAGGGGGATCTCGATCCCGCGAAATTAATACGACTCACTATAGG
